Addgene plasmid #70404: R777-E120 Hs.KSR2-nostop
Purpose: Gateway ORF clone of human KSR2 [XM_011538224.1] without stop codon (for C-terminal fusions)
Depositing lab: Dominic Esposito. Depositing organization: National Cancer Institute (NCI).
Backbone
  Vector backbone: pDonor-255
  Backbone size w/o insert (bp): 2693
  Vector type: Gateway Entry Clone
Growth in bacteria
  Bacterial resistance: Spectinomycin, 50 μg/mL
  Growth temperature: 37°C
  Growth strain: DH10B
  Copy number: High Copy
Gene/Insert
  Gene/Insert name: KSR2 (alt name: XM_011538224.1)
  Species: H. sapiens (human)
  Insert size (bp): 2850
  Entrez Gene: KSR2
  Cloning method: Gateway Cloning
  Sequencing primers: 5′ M13F 23-mer (5'-CCCAGTCACGACGTTGTAAAACG); 3′ attLR 23-mer (5'-TAACATCAGAGATTTTGAGACAC)
Terms and licenses: Academic/Nonprofit Terms; Industry Terms: Not Available to Industry
Depositor comments: Additional 5' coding sequence not noted in Refseq is supported by other genomic and cDNA data
How to cite: R777-E120 Hs.KSR2-nostop was a gift from Dominic Esposito (Addgene plasmid # 70404 ; http://n2t.net/addgene:70404 ; RRID:Addgene_70404)
