[The description below was written by a language model from this plasmid's Addgene catalogue record and pLannotate feature annotations shown in this document.]
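Description:
R777-E120 Hs.KSR2-nostop is a Gateway entry clone built on the pDonor-255 backbone (about 2.7 kb) that carries the human KSR2 open reading frame, for a total of roughly 5.5 kb. It is a bacterial propagation and recombination plasmid rather than an expression vector. The feature table shows no promoter positioned to drive the insert. The only promoter annotated is a fragment of the class 1 integron Pc promoter, which lies upstream of the resistance cassette. Replication in E. coli relies on a high-copy ColE1/pUC-type origin, and selection is by spectinomycin through the aadA (SmR) aminoglycoside adenylyltransferase gene. Short remnants of lacZα, lacI and a gentamicin resistance gene are annotated as backbone fragments and are not expected to be functional. The rrnB T1 and T2 terminators lie in the backbone ahead of the cloning region, an arrangement commonly used to shield an insert from read-through transcription.

The 2,850 bp KSR2 coding sequence is flanked by two attL recombination sites. The automated annotation calls them attL3 and a partial attL2, so the exact identity of the upstream site is best treated as uncertain. These sites allow LR Clonase-mediated transfer of the ORF into compatible Gateway destination vectors. The ORF lacks its stop codon, so it can be read through into a C-terminal tag or fusion partner supplied by the destination vector. KSR2 encodes a scaffold protein that links MEK to RAF and acts as a MEK-dependent allosteric activator of BRAF, with very weak kinase activity of its own. The depositor notes that the clone, based on a predicted RefSeq transcript, includes extra 5' coding sequence that is absent from RefSeq but supported by other genomic and cDNA data. The clone is suited to generating tagged KSR2 expression constructs for studying RAS/MAPK pathway signalling.
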