Features (pLannotate 1.2.2; 11 found; start..end, strand, type, name):
     18..54      -  CDS            lacZα (fragment): LacZα fragment of β-galactosidase; lacZ fragment
     85..180     +  protein_bind   attL3: mutant version of attL; recombination site for the Gateway® LR reaction LR Clonase™
    186..3035    +  CDS            KSR2: KSR2_HUMAN - Experimental evidence at protein level: Swiss-Prot protein existence level 1. Location-regulated scaffold connecting MEK to RAF. Has very low protein kinase activity and can phosphorylate MAP2K1 at several Ser and Thr residues with very low efficiency (in vitro). Acts as MAP2K1/MEK1-dependent allosteric activator of BRAF; upon binding to MAP2K1/MEK1, dimerizes with BRAF and promotes BRAF-mediated phosphorylation of MAP2K1/MEK1 (PubMed:29433126). Interaction with BRAF enhances KSR2-mediated phosphorylation of MAP2K1 (in vitro). Blocks MAP3K8 kinase activity and MAP3K8-mediated sign
   3040..3133    -  protein_bind   attL2 (fragment): mutant version of attL; recombination site for the Gateway® LR reaction LR Clonase™
   3248..3271    +  promoter       Pc promoter (fragment): intI1 (promoter lies within the coding sequence); class 1 integron promoter
   3447..3503    +  CDS            GmR (fragment): gentamycin acetyltransferase; aacC1; confers resistance to gentamycin
   3510..4301    +  CDS            SmR: aminoglycoside adenylyltransferase (Murphy, 1985); aadA; confers resistance to spectinomycin and streptomycin
   4394..4982    +  rep_origin     ori: high-copy-number ColE1/pMB1/pBR322/pUC origin of replication
   5165..5257    +  CDS            lacI (fragment): lac repressor; lacI; The lac repressor binds to the lac operator to inhibit transcription in E. coli. This inhibition can be relieved by adding lactose or isopropyl-β-D-thiogalactopyranoside (IPTG).
   5312..5339    -  terminator     rrnB T2 terminator: transcription terminator T2 from the E. coli rrnB gene
   5471..5514    +  terminator     rrnB T1 terminator: Escherichia coli rrnB; transcription terminator T1 from the E. coli rrnB gene
>Addgene plasmid #70404 | R777-E120 Hs.KSR2-nostop | depositor full sequence | sequence record 125853 | Full Sequence
TTAACGCTAGCATGGATGTTTTCCCAGTCACGACGTTGTAAAACGACGGCCAGTCTTAAAATTCGAGCTC
GGTCCGAGGATCCGAAATAATGATTTTATTTTGACTGATAGTGACCTGTTCGTTGCAACAAATTGATAAG
CAATGCTTTTTTATAATGCCAACTTTGTACAAAAAAGTTGGCACCATGGATGAGGAAAACATGACGAAAA
GCGAAGAGCAGCAACCTCTGAGTTTGCAAAAAGCCTTGCAGCAGTGCGAGTTGGTTCAGAACATGATAGA
CTTGAGCATCTCCAACCTGGAAGGGCTTAGGACCAAATGTGCTACCTCCAACGACCTCACACAAAAAGAA
ATCCGGACCCTGGAGAGCAAGCTGGTGAAGTACTTCAGCCGGCAGCTGTCCTGCAAAAAGAAGGTAGCCT
TGCAGGAGCGCAACGCGGAGCTGGACGGCTTCCCCCAGCTACGGCACTGGTTCCGAATCGTCGATGTGCG
CAAGGAGGTCCTGGAGGAAATCTCCCCCGGCCAGCTGAGCCTGGAGGACCTCTTGGAGATGACGGATGAA
CAGGTGTGCGAGACTGTGGAGAAATACGGAGCCAACCGGGAGGAGTGTGCCCGCCTCAACGCCTCCCTCT
CCTGCCTCAGGAATGTCCACATGTCAGGAGGCAACCTTTCCAAACAAGACTGGACCATCCAGTGGCCCAC
CACAGAGACGGGGAAGGAGAACAATCCCGTGTGCCCCCCGGAGCCCACCCCGTGGATCCGCACCCATCTC
TCCCAGAGCCCCAGGGTCCCGTCCAAGTGCGTCCAGCACTATTGTCACACCAGCCCCACTCCCGGGGCCC
CTGTGTACACCCACGTGGACAGGCTTACCGTGGACGCCTACCCGGGCTTGTGCCCGCCCCCGCCACTGGA
GTCGGGCCACCGTTCCCTGCCCCCATCGCCCCGGCAGCGGCACGCGGTCCGCACCCCGCCGCGCACCCCC
AACATCGTCACCACCGTGACCCCGCCGGGCACGCCGCCCATGAGGAAGAAGAACAAGCTGAAGCCCCCGG
GGACCCCACCGCCCTCCTCCCGAAAACTGATACACTTGATCCCGGGATTCACCGCGCTGCATCGGAGCAA
ATCCCACGAGTTCCAGCTGGGGCACCGCGTGGACGAGGCCCACACGCCCAAAGCCAAGAAGAAGAGCAAA
CCCTTGAACCTCAAGATCCACAGCAGCGTAGGCAGCTGCGAGAACATCCCCTCTCAGCAGCGCTCCCCGC
TGCTGTCCGAGCGCTCCCTCCGCTCCTTCTTTGTGGGACACGCACCTTTCCTGCCTTCCACCCCTCCTGT
TCACACTGAGGCCAACTTCTCTGCAAACACACTGTCAGTGCCACGCTGGTCCCCGCAGATCCCTCGCAGA
GATCTTGGCAACTCCATCAAGCACAGGTTTTCCACCAAGTACTGGATGTCTCAGACGTGCACAGTCTGTG
GGAAAGGGATGCTTTTTGGCCTCAAGTGTAAAAACTGCAAGTTAAAGTGCCACAACAAATGCACCAAAGA
AGCCCCACCCTGTCATCTTCTGATCATCCACCGAGGAGATCCAGCAAGGTTAGTCCGGACAGAGTCCGTT
CCGTGTGACATCAACAACCCTCTACGGAAGCCACCTCGCTATTCAGACCTGCACATCAGTCAGACGCTCC
CCAAAACCAACAAAATCAACAAGGACCACATCCCTGTCCCTTACCAGCCAGACTCCAGCAGCAACCCCTC
CTCCACGACGTCCTCCACGCCCTCCTCGCCAGCACCCCCCCTCCCTCCTAGTGCCACGCCGCCTTCTCCC
CTACACCCTTCCCCACAGTGCACACGGCAGCAGAAGAACTTCAACCTGCCAGCATCCCACTACTACAAAT
ACAAGCAGCAGTTCATCTTCCCAGATGTGGTGCCGGTGCCGGAGACGCCGACCCGGGCGCCCCAGGTCAT
CCTGCATCCGGTGACCTCGAATCCAATCTTGGAAGGAAATCCATTACTTCAAATTGAAGTGGAGCCAACG
TCGGAGAATGAAGAGGTCCATGATGAGGCCGAAGAGTCAGAGGATGACTTCGAGGAGATGAACCTGTCCC
TCCTCTCGGCCCGGAGCTTCCCACGCAAGGCCAGCCAGACCAGCATCTTCCTTCAGGAGTGGGACATCCC
CTTTGAGCAGCTGGAGATCGGCGAGCTCATTGGAAAGGGCCGCTTTGGGCAAGTGTACCACGGCCGCTGG
CATGGCGAGGTGGCCATCCGGCTGATTGACATTGAGAGGGACAACGAGGACCAGCTCAAGGCCTTCAAGC
GGGAGGTGATGGCCTACAGGCAGACACGGCATGAGAACGTGGTGCTTTTCATGGGTGCCTGCATGAGCCC
GCCTCACCTGGCCATCATCACCAGCCTCTGTAAGGGACGGACGCTCTATTCCGTTGTGAGGGATGCCAAA
ATCGTTTTGGATGTCAACAAAACCAGGCAGATTGCTCAAGAAATTGTGAAGGGCATGGGCTACCTCCACG
CCAAGGGAATCCTACACAAGGACCTCAAGTCAAAGAACGTCTTCTATGACAACGGCAAAGTGGTCATCAC
GGACTTTGGACTCTTCAGCATTTCTGGGGTGCTGCAGGCTGGCAGGCGGGAGGACAAACTGCGCATCCAG
AATGGCTGGCTATGCCACCTGGCACCAGAGATCATCCGCCAGCTGTCCCCCGACACAGAGGAGGATAAGC
TCCCCTTCTCCAAGCACTCTGACGTCTTTGCCCTTGGCACAATCTGGTATGAACTCCACGCCAGGGAATG
GCCTTTCAAGACCCAACCAGCAGAGGCAATAATCTGGCAAATGGGCACAGGCATGAAACCCAACCTCAGC
CAGATTGGCATGGGAAAAGAAATCTCGGACATTCTTCTCTTCTGCTGGGCCTTTGAACAAGAAGAGAGAC
CTACCTTCACCAAGCTCATGGACATGCTGGAGAAACTGCCAAAGCGAAACCGTCGCCTGTCTCACCCTGG
ACATTTCTGGAAGTCTGCAGAGCTGTCAACTTTCTTGTACAAAGTTGGCATTATAGGAAAGCATTGCTTA
TCAATTTGTTGCAACGAACAGGTCACTATCAGTCAAAATAAAATCATTATTTGCATGCAAGCTTAGATCC
TCTAGACCAGCCAGGACAGAAATGCCTCGACTTCGCTGCTACCCAAGGTTGCCGGGTGACGCACACCGTG
GAAACGGATGAAGGCACGAACCCAGTGGACATAAGCCTGTTCGGTTCGTAAGCTGTAATGCAAGTAGCGT
ATGCGCTCACGCAACTGGTCCAGAACCTTGACCGAACGCAGCGGTGGTAACGGCGCAGTGGCGGTTTTCA
TGGCTTGTTATGACTGTTTTTTTGGGGTACAGTCTATGCCTCGGGCATCCAAGCAGCAAGCGCGTTACGC
CGTGGGTCGATGTTTGATGTTATGGAGCAGCAACGATGTTACGCAGCAGGGCAGTCGCCCTAAAACAAAG
TTAAACATTATGAGGGAAGCGGTGATCGCCGAAGTATCGACTCAACTATCAGAGGTAGTTGGCGTCATCG
AGCGCCATCTCGAACCGACGTTGCTGGCCGTACATTTGTACGGCTCCGCAGTGGATGGCGGCCTGAAGCC
ACACAGTGATATTGATTTGCTGGTTACGGTGACCGTAAGGCTTGATGAAACAACGCGGCGAGCTTTGATC
AACGACCTTTTGGAAACTTCGGCTTCCCCTGGAGAGAGCGAGATTCTCCGCGCTGTAGAAGTCACCATTG
TTGTGCACGACGACATCATTCCGTGGCGTTATCCAGCTAAGCGCGAACTGCAATTTGGAGAATGGCAGCG
CAATGACATTCTTGCAGGTATCTTCGAGCCAGCCACGATCGACATTGATCTGGCTATCTTGCTGACAAAA
GCAAGAGAACATAGCGTTGCCTTGGTAGGTCCAGCGGCGGAGGAACTCTTTGATCCGGTTCCTGAACAGG
ATCTATTTGAGGCGCTAAATGAAACCTTAACGCTATGGAACTCGCCGCCCGACTGGGCTGGCGATGAGCG
AAATGTAGTGCTTACGTTGTCCCGCATTTGGTACAGCGCAGTAACCGGCAAAATCGCGCCGAAGGATGTC
GCTGCCGACTGGGCAATGGAGCGCCTGCCGGCCCAGTATCAGCCCGTCATACTTGAAGCTAGACAGGCTT
ATCTTGGACAAGAAGAAGATCGCTTGGCCTCGCGCGCAGATCAGTTGGAAGAATTTGTCCACTACGTGAA
AGGCGAGATCACCAAGGTAGTCGGCAAATAACCCTCGAGCCACCCATGACCAAAATCCCTTAACGTGAGT
TACGCGTCGTTCCACTGAGCGTCAGACCCCGTAGAAAAGATCAAAGGATCTTCTTGAGATCCTTTTTTTC
TGCGCGTAATCTGCTGCTTGCAAACAAAAAAACCACCGCTACCAGCGGTGGTTTGTTTGCCGGATCAAGA
GCTACCAACTCTTTTTCCGAAGGTAACTGGCTTCAGCAGAGCGCAGATACCAAATACTGTCCTTCTAGTG
TAGCCGTAGTTAGGCCACCACTTCAAGAACTCTGTAGCACCGCCTACATACCTCGCTCTGCTAATCCTGT
TACCAGTGGCTGCTGCCAGTGGCGATAAGTCGTGTCTTACCGGGTTGGACTCAAGACGATAGTTACCGGA
TAAGGCGCAGCGGTCGGGCTGAACGGGGGGTTCGTGCACACAGCCCAGCTTGGAGCGAACGACCTACACC
GAACTGAGATACCTACAGCGTGAGCATTGAGAAAGCGCCACGCTTCCCGAAGGGAGAAAGGCGGACAGGT
ATCCGGTAAGCGGCAGGGTCGGAACAGGAGAGCGCACGAGGGAGCTTCCAGGGGGAAACGCCTGGTATCT
TTATAGTCCTGTCGGGTTTCGCCACCTCTGACTTGAGCGTCGATTTTTGTGATGCTCGTCAGGGGGGCGG
AGCCTATGGAAAAACGCCAGCAACGCGGCCTTTTTACGGTTCCTGGCCTTTTGCTGGCCTTTTGCTCACA
TGTTCTTTCCTGCGTTATCCCCTGATTCTGTGGATAACCGTATTACCGCCTTTGAGTGAGCTGATACCGC
TCGCCGCAGCCGAACGACCGAGCGCAGCGAGTCAGTGAGCGAGGAAGCGGAAGAGCGCCCAATACGCAAA
CCGCCTCTCCCCGCGCGTTGGCCGATTCATTAATGCAGCTGGCACGACAGGTTTCCCGACTGGAAAGCGG
GCAGTGAGCGCAACGCAATTAATACGCGTACCGCTAGCCAGGAAGAGTTTGTAGAAACGCAAAAAGGCCA
TCCGTCAGGATGGCCTTCTGCTTAGTTTGATGCCTGGCAGTTTATGGCGGGCGTCCTGCCCGCCACCCTC
CGGGCCGTTGCTTCACAACGTTCAAATCCGCTCCCGGCGGATTTGTCCTACTCAGGAGAGCGTTCACCGA
CAAACAACAGATAAAACGAAAGGCCCAGTCTTCCGACTGAGCCTTTCGTTTTATTTGATGCCTGGCAGTT
CCCTACTCTCGCG
