>Addgene plasmid #70404 | R777-E120 Hs.KSR2-nostop | addgene partial sequence | sequence record 132426 | pCR8_R1 5'-cgaaccgaacaggcttatgt-3'
GGTGTGCGTCACCCGGCAACCTTGGGTAGCAGCGAAGTCGAGGCATTTCTGTCCTGGCTGGTCTAGAGGA
TCTAAGCTTGCATGCAAATAATGATTTTATTTTGACTGATAGTGACCTGTTCGTTGCAACAAATTGATAA
GCAATGCTTTCCTATAATGCCAACTTTGTACAAGAAAGTTGACAGCTCTGCAGACTTCCAGAAATGTCCA
GGGTGAGACAGGCGACGGTTTCGCTTTGGCAGTTTCTCCAGCATGTCCATGAGCTTGGTGAAGGTAGGTC
TCTCTTCTTGTTCAAAGGCCCAGCAGAAGAGAAGAATGTCCGAGATTTCTTTTCCCATGCCAATCTGGCT
GAGGTTGGGTTTCATGCCTGTGCCCATTTGCCAGATTATTGCCTCTGCTGGTTGGGTCTTGAAAGGCCAT
TCCCTGGCGTGGAGTTCATACCAGATTGTGCCAAGGGCAAAGACGTCAGAGTGCTTGGAGAAGGGGAGCT
TATCCTCCTCTGTGTCGGGGGACAGCTGGCGGATGATCTCTGGTGCCAGGTGGCATAGCCAGCCATTCTG
GATGCGCAGTTTGTCCTCCCGCCTGCCAGCCTGCAGCACCCCAGAAATGCTGAAGAGTCCAAAGTCCGTG
ATGACCACTTTGCCGTTGTCATAGAAGACGTTCTTTGACTTGAGGTCCTTGTGTAGGATTCCCTTGGCGT
GGAGGTAGCCCATGCCCTTCACAATTTCTTGAGCAATCTGCCTGGTTTTGTTGACATCCAAAACGATTTT
GGCATCCCTCACAACGGAATAGAGCGTCCGTCCCTTACAGAGGCTGGTGATGATGGCCAGGTGAGGCGGG
CTCATGCAGGCACCCATGAAAAGCACCACGTTCTCATGCCGTGTCTGCCTGTAGGCCATCACCTCCCGCT
TGAAGGCCTTGAGCTGGTCCTCGTTGTCCCTCTCAATGTCAATCAGCCGGATGGCCACCTCGCCATGCCA
GCGGCCGTGGTACACTTGCCCAAAG
